>Addgene plasmid #226724 | pEXP1/Joseph2-Multitagged Plasmid | addgene full sequence | sequence record 450284 | Addgene NGS Result
GAAACGCCTGGTATCTTTATAGTCCTGTCGGGTTTCGCCACCTCTGACTTGAGCGTCGATTTTTGTGATG
CTCGTCAGGGGGGCGGAGCCTATGGAAAAACGCCAGCAACGCGGCCTTTTTACGGTTCCTGGCCTTTTGC
TGGCCTTTTGCTCACATGTTCTTTCCTGCGTTATCCCCTGATTCTGTGGATAACCGTATTACCGCCTTTG
AGTGAGCTGATACCGCTCGCCGCAGCCGAACGACCGAGCGCAGCGAGTCAGTGAGCGAGGAAGCGGAAGA
GCGCCCAATACGCAAACCGCCTCTCCCCGCGCGTTGGCCGATTCATTAATGCAGGATCTCGATCCCGCGA
AATTAATACGACTCACTATAGGGAGACCACAACGGTTTCCCTCTAGAAATAATTTTGTTTAACTTTAAGA
AGGAGATATACATATGCGGGGTTCTCATCATCATCATCATCATGGTATGGCTAGCATGACTGGTGGACAG
CAAATGGGTCGGGATCTGTACGACGATGACGATAAGGATCATCAAACAAGTTTGTACAAAAAAGCAGGCT
TCAGTGGAAGCGGTTGCTATCCCTACGATGTCCCTGACTACGCCTACCCATACGACGTTCCGGATTATGC
TTACCCGTATGATGTGCCAGACTACGCGGGAAGTGGCTCCGGATCGGGCAGCGGAAGCGAGCAAAAGCTC
ATCTCGGAGGAAGATCTAGAACAGAAGCTAATATCAGAGGAGGACCTAGAGCAAAAACTTATTTCGGAAG
AAGATCTGGGCAGCGGATCCGGTTCGGGAAGCGGTAGTATGAGTAAAGGAGAAGAACTTTTCACTGGAGT
TGTCCCAATTCTTGTTGAATTAGATGGCGATGTTAATGGGCAAAAATTCTCTGTCAGTGGAGAGGGTGAA
GGTGATGCAACATACGGAAAACTTACCCTTAAATTTATTTGCACTACTGGGAAGCTACCTGTTCCATGGC
CAACACTTGTCACTACTTTGACTTATGGTGTTCAATGCTTTTCAAGATACCCAGATCATATGAAACAGCA
TGACTTTTTCAAGAGTGCCATGCCCGAAGGTTATGTACAGGAAAGAACTATATTTTACAAAGATGACGGG
AACTACAAGACACGTGCTGAAGTCAAGTTTGAAGGTGATACCCTTGTTAATAGAATCGAGTTAAAAGGTA
TTGATTTTAAAGAAGATGGAAACATTCTTGGACACAAAATGGAATACAACTATAACTCACATAATGTATA
CATCATGGCAGACAAACCAAAGAATGGAATCAAAGTTAACTTCAAAATTAGACACAACATTAAAGATGGA
AGCGTTCAATTAGCAGACCATTATCAACAAAATACTCCAATTGGCGATGGCCCTGTCCTTTTACCAGACA
ACCATTACCTGTCCACACAATCTGCCCTTTCCAAGGATCCCAACGAAAAGAGAGATCACATGATCCTTCT
TGAGTTTGTAACAGCTGCTGGGATTACACATGGCATGGATGAACTATACAAAGGTAGTGGTTCCGGTAGC
GGCAGTGGGAGTGATTATAAAGACGATGATGACAAGGACTATAAGGACGACGACGACAAGGATTACAAGG
ATGATGACGACAAAGGCTCCGGTTCGGGGTCGGGAAGCGGTAGTGGTAAACCGATTCCCAATCCCCTTCT
TGGTCTTGATTCTACAGGCAAACCCATCCCGAACCCACTCCTCGGCCTTGACTCCACAGGCAAGCCTATT
CCAAATCCTCTACTAGGCCTCGATTCTACGGGTAGCGGTTCGTAGGACCCAGCTTTCTTGTACAAAGTGG
TTCGATCGAAGCTTGATCCGGCTGCTAACAAAGCCCGAAAGGAAGCTGAGTTGGCTGCTGCCACCGCTGA
GCAATAACTAGCATAACCCCTTGGGGCCTCTAAACGGGTCTTGAGGGGTTTTTTGCTGAAAGGAGGAACT
ATATCCGGATCTGGCGTAATAGCGAAGAGGCCCGCACCGATCGCCCTTCCCAACAGTTGCGCAGCCTGAA
TGGCGAATGGG
[124 nt withheld, positions 2042-2165]
C
[91 nt withheld, positions 2167-2257]
A
[49 nt withheld, positions 2259-2307]
CCTTTGACGTTGGAGTCCACGTTCTTT
[37 nt withheld, positions 2335-2371]
ACCCTATCTCGGTCTATTCTTTTGATTTATAAGGGATTTTGCCGATTTCGGCCTATTGGTTAAAAAATGA
GCTGATTTAACAAAAATTTAACGCGAATTTTAACAAAATATTAACGCTTACAATTTAGGTGGCACTTTTC
GGGGAAATGTGCGCGGAACCCCTATTTGTTTATTTTTCTAAATACATTCAAATATGTATCCGCTCATGAG
ACAATAACCCTGATAAATGCTTCAATAATATTGAAAAAGGAAGAGTATGAGTATTCAACATTTCCGTGTC
GCCCTTATTCCCTTTTTTGCGGCATTTTGCCTTCCTGTTTTTGCTCACCCAGAAACGCTGGTGAAAGTAA
AAGATGCTGAAGATCAGTTGGGTGCACGAGTGGGTTACATCGAACTGGATCTCAACAGCGGTAAGATCCT
TGAGAGTTTTCGCCCCGAAGAACGTTTTCCAATGATGAGCACTTTTAAAGTTCTGCTATGTGGCGCGGTA
TTATCCCGTATTGACGCCGGGCAAGAGCAACTCGGTCGCCGCATACACTATTCTCAGAATGACTTGGTTG
AGTACTCACCAGTCACAGAAAAGCATCTTACGGATGGCATGACAGTAAGAGAATTATGCAGTGCTGCCAT
AACCATGAGTGATAACACTGCGGCCAACTTACTTCTGACAACGATCGGAGGACCGAAGGAGCTAACCGCT
TTTTTGCACAACATGGGGGATCATGTAACTCGCCTTGATCGTTGGGAACCGGAGCTGAATGAAGCCATAC
CAAACGACGAGCGTGACACCACGATGCCTGTAGCAATGGCAACAACGTTGCGCAAACTATTAACTGGCGA
ACTACTTACTCTAGCTTCCCGGCAACAATTAATAGACTGGATGGAGGCGGATAAAGTTGCAGGACCACTT
CTGCGCTCGGCCCTTCCGGCTGGCTGGTTTATTGCTGATAAATCTGGAGCCGGTGAGCGTGGGTCTCGCG
GTATCATTGCAGCACTGGGGCCAGATGGTAAGCCCTCCCGTATCGTAGTTATCTACACGACGGGGAGTCA
GGCAACTATGGATGAACGAAATAGACAGATCGCTGAGATAGGTGCCTCACTGATTAAGCATTGGTAACTG
TCAGACCAAGTTTACTCATATATACTTTAGATTGATTTAAAACTTCATTTTTAATTTAAAAGGATCTAGG
TGAAGATCCTTTTTGATAATCTCATGACCAAAATCCCTTAACGTGAGTTTTCGTTCCACTGAGCGTCAGA
CCCCGTAGAAAAGATCAAAGGATCTTCTTGAGATCCTTTTTTTCTGCGCGTAATCTGCTGCTTGCAAACA
AAAAAACCACCGCTACCAGCGGTGGTTTGTTTGCCGGATCAAGAGCTACCAACTCTTTTTCCGAAGGTAA
CTGGCTTCAGCAGAGCGCAGATACCAAATACTGTTCTTCTAGTGTAGCCGTAGTTAGGCCACCACTTCAA
GAACTCTGTAGCACCGCCTACATACCTCGCTCTGCTAATCCTGTTACCAGTGGCTGCTGCCAGTGGCGAT
AAGTCGTGTCTTACCGGGTTGGACTCAAGACGATAGTTACCGGATAAGGCGCAGCGGTCGGGCTGAACGG
GGGGTTCGTGCACACAGCCCAGCTTGGAGCGAACGACCTACACCGAACTGAGATACCTACAGCGTGAGCT
ATGAGAAAGCGCCACGCTTCCCGAAGGGAGAAAGGCGGACAGGTATCCGGTAAGCGGCAGGGTCGGAACA
GGAGAGCGCACGAGGGAGCTTCCAGGGG
Features (pLannotate 1.2.2; 18 found; start..end, strand, type, name):
    281..334     +  CDS            lacI (fragment): lac repressor; lacI; The lac repressor binds to the lac operator to inhibit transcription in E. coli. This inhibition can be relieved by adding lactose or isopropyl-β-D-thiogalactopyranoside (IPTG).
    354..372     +  promoter       T7 promoter: promoter for bacteriophage T7 RNA polymerase
    404..426     +  RBS            RBS: efficient ribosome binding site from bacteriophage T7 gene 10 (Olins and Rangwala, 1989)
    446..466     +  CDS            capTEV™ (fragment): composite tag for in vivo biotinylation, TEV protease cleavage, and 6xHis tagging
    467..499     +  CDS            T7 tag (gene 10 leader): leader peptide from bacteriophage T7 gene 10 promotes efficient translation in E. coli
    503..526     +  CDS            Xpress™ tag: Xpress™ epitope tag, including an enterokinase recognition and cleavage site
    536..560     +  protein_bind   attB1: mutant version of attB; recombination site for the Gateway® BP reaction BP Clonase™
    809..1522    +  CDS            GFP: green fluorescent protein
   1556..1581    +  CDS            3xFLAG (fragment): three tandem FLAG® epitope tags
   1598..1617    +  CDS            2xFLAG (fragment): two tandem FLAG® epitope tags
   1797..1821    -  protein_bind   attB2: mutant version of attB; recombination site for the Gateway® BP reaction BP Clonase™
   1841..1890    +  CDS            SET1 (fragment): solubility-enhancement tag derived from T7 phage gene 10B
   1898..1945    +  terminator     T7 terminator: transcription terminator for bacteriophage T7 RNA polymerase
   1971..2037    +  CDS            lacZα (fragment): LacZα fragment of β-galactosidase; lacZ fragment
   2042..2470    +  rep_origin     f1 ori (sequence partly withheld): f1 bacteriophage origin of replication; arrow indicates direction of (+) strand synthesis
   2523..2627    +  promoter       AmpR promoter: bla
   2628..3488    +  CDS            AmpR: β-lactamase; bla; confers resistance to ampicillin, carbenicillin, and related antibiotics
   3659..98      +  rep_origin     ori (across the origin): high-copy-number ColE1/pMB1/pBR322/pUC origin of replication
