[The description below was written by a language model from this plasmid's Addgene catalogue record and pLannotate feature annotations shown in this document.]
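Description:
pEXP1/Joseph2-Multitagged Plasmid is a 4,149-nt bacterial expression vector built on the pEXP1 Gateway destination backbone. It is intended as a positive control for confirming that epitope-tagged proteins can be expressed in bacteria and detected, for example on western blots. It replicates in E. coli from a high-copy ColE1/pUC-type origin and is selected with ampicillin through the β-lactamase gene and its own promoter. An f1 phage origin is also present, which in principle allows single-stranded DNA production. Short lacI and lacZα fragments annotated in the backbone appear to be vector remnants rather than functional genes.

The expression cassette is driven by a T7 promoter, so it needs a host or system that supplies T7 RNA polymerase. A T7 gene 10 ribosome binding site follows the promoter, and a T7 terminator closes the cassette. The backbone contributes an N-terminal leader that includes a 6xHis-containing segment, the T7 gene 10 leader peptide and the Xpress epitope with its enterokinase cleavage site. The Joseph2 insert sits between attB1 and attB2 sites, consistent with its introduction by Gateway recombination. The catalogue lists 6xHis, HA, Myc, GFP, Flag and V5 as tags on this fusion. The automated annotation identifies only the GFP coding sequence and FLAG repeats downstream of it. HA, Myc and V5 are not annotated, although unannotated stretches within the insert on either side of GFP could hold them. The record does not give the order of all the tags. Because one polypeptide carries many common epitopes plus a fluorescent protein, a single lysate can be used to validate several different antibodies and detection workflows.
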