Addgene plasmid #226724: pEXP1/Joseph2-Multitagged Plasmid
Purpose: Validates the expression and detection of epitope-tagged proteins of interest in bacterial cells.
Depositing lab: Richard Cripps. Depositing organization: San Diego State University. Publication: pJoseph2: a family of plasmids as positive controls for bacterial protein expression, transfections, and western blots. Robinson E, Alonso EB, A Waters J, Bileckyj C, D House C, A Johnston C, M Cripps R. Biotechniques. 2024;76(7):299-309. doi: 10.1080/07366205.2024.2343609. Epub 2024 May 12. PubMed 39185782.
Backbone
  Vector backbone: pEXP1
  Vector type: Bacterial Expression
Growth in bacteria
  Bacterial resistance: Ampicillin, 100 μg/mL
  Growth temperature: 37°C
  Growth strain: DH5alpha
  Copy number: High Copy
Gene/Insert
  Gene/Insert name: pEXP1/Joseph2
  Promoter: T7
  Tag / fusion protein: 6xHis, HA, Myc, GFP, Flag, V5
  Cloning method: Gateway Cloning
  Sequencing primers: 5′ TAATACGACTCACTATAGGG; 3′ GCTAGTTATTGCTCAGCGG
Terms and licenses: Academic/Nonprofit Terms; Industry Terms: Not Available to Industry
How to cite: pEXP1/Joseph2-Multitagged Plasmid was a gift from Richard Cripps (Addgene plasmid # 226724 ; http://n2t.net/addgene:226724 ; RRID:Addgene_226724)
